Addgene plasmid #188837: Terminase_Pisces
Purpose: Large terminase from phage Pisces
Depositing lab: Feng Zhang. Depositing organization: Broad Institute. Publication: Prokaryotic innate immunity through pattern recognition of conserved viral proteins. Gao LA, Wilkinson ME, Strecker J, Makarova KS, Macrae RK, Koonin EV, Zhang F. Science. 2022 Aug 12;377(6607):eabm4096. doi: 10.1126/science.abm4096. Epub 2022 Aug 12. PubMed 35951700.
Backbone
  Vector backbone: pBAD
  Backbone size w/o insert (bp): 3590
  Total vector size (bp): 5354
  Vector type: Bacterial Expression
Growth in bacteria
  Bacterial resistance: Ampicillin, 100 μg/mL
  Growth temperature: 37°C
  Growth strain: DH5alpha
  Copy number: High Copy
Gene/Insert
  Gene/Insert name: Terminase
  Insert size (bp): 1764
  GenBank ID: QEG09602.1
  Cloning method: Gibson Cloning
  Sequencing primers: 5′ N/A
Terms and licenses: Academic/Nonprofit Terms; Industry Terms: Not Available to Industry
How to cite: Terminase_Pisces was a gift from Feng Zhang (Addgene plasmid # 188837 ; http://n2t.net/addgene:188837 ; RRID:Addgene_188837)
