[The description below was written by a language model from this plasmid's Addgene catalogue record and pLannotate feature annotations shown in this document.]
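Description:
Terminase_Pisces is a 5,354 bp bacterial expression plasmid built on a pBAD backbone (about 3.6 kb without insert) for arabinose-inducible production of the large terminase subunit from phage Pisces in E. coli. It is propagated through a high-copy ColE1/pMB1-type origin and selected with ampicillin via the bla (β-lactamase) gene driven by its own promoter. The backbone also retains the pBR322 bom (basis of mobility) region and a short remnant of the rop gene. With only a fragment of rop detected, the plasmid presumably lacks functional Rop copy-number control, in keeping with its high-copy listing.

The 1,764 bp terminase insert, introduced by Gibson assembly, sits downstream of the araBAD promoter, with the araC regulator gene transcribed divergently across the sequence origin. AraC represses the promoter in the absence of L-arabinose and activates it when the sugar is present, giving tight, titratable control that suits potentially toxic phage proteins. Transcription is terminated by the rrnB T2 terminator. The automated annotation recognises most of the open reading frame by its similarity to the T7 large terminase. That protein is the ATP-driven motor that translocates viral DNA into empty procapsids, and it is also the endonuclease that cuts the genome to begin and end packaging. No epitope or purification tags are annotated or listed.

The record's stated purpose is simply to supply this phage protein. The associated publication concerns prokaryotic innate immunity through pattern recognition of conserved viral proteins, so the plasmid plausibly serves to express the terminase on its own in bacteria and test whether it triggers host defence systems, although the record does not describe specific assays.
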