Features (pLannotate 1.2.2; 9 found; start..end, strand, type, name):
    826..1110    +  promoter       araBAD promoter: araBAD; promoter of the L-arabinose operon of E. coli; the araC regulatory gene is transcribed in the opposite direction (Guzman et al., 1995)
   1165..2799    +  CDS            TERL_BPT7 (fragment): Experimental evidence at protein level: Swiss-Prot protein existence level 1. The terminase large subunit acts as an ATP driven molecular motor necessary for viral DNA translocation into empty capsids and as an endonuclease that cuts the viral genome at a unique and precise dsDNA sequence to initiate and to end a packaging reaction (By similarity). The terminase lies at a unique vertex of the procapsid and is composed of two subunits, a small terminase subunit involved in viral DNA recognition (packaging sequence), and a large terminase subunit possessing endonucleolytic and ATPase activities
   2928..2955    +  terminator     rrnB T2 terminator: transcription terminator T2 from the E. coli rrnB gene
   2974..3065    +  promoter       AmpR promoter: bla
   3066..3926    +  CDS            AmpR: β-lactamase; bla; confers resistance to ampicillin, carbenicillin, and related antibiotics
   4097..4685    +  rep_origin     ori: high-copy-number ColE1/pMB1/pBR322/pUC origin of replication
   4871..5011    -  misc_feature   bom: basis of mobility region from pBR322
   5113..5153    -  CDS            rop (fragment): Rop protein, which maintains plasmids at low copy number; rop
   5275..799     -  CDS            araC (across the origin): L-arabinose regulatory protein; araC
>Addgene plasmid #188837 | Terminase_Pisces | addgene full sequence | sequence record 369660 | Addgene NGS Result
TTTTAAATACCCGCGAGAAATAGAGTTGATCGTCAAAACCAACATTGCGACCGACGGTGGCGATAGGCAT
CCGGGTGGTGCTCAAAAGCAGCTTCGCCTGGCTGATACGTTGGTCCTCGCGCCAGCTTAAGACGCTAATC
CCTAACTGCTGGCGGAAAAGATGTGACAGACGCGACGGCGACAAGCAAACATGCTGTGCGACGCTGGCGA
TATCAAAATTGCTGTCTGCCAGGTGATCGCTGATGTACTGACAAGCCTCGCGTACCCGATTATCCATCGG
TGGATGGAGCGACTCGTTAATCGCTTCCATGCGCCGCAGTAACAATTGCTCAAGCAGATTTATCGCCAGC
AGCTCCGAATAGCGCCCTTCCCCTTGCCCGGCGTTAATGATTTGCCCAAACAGGTCGCTGAAATGCGGCT
GGTGCGCTTCATCCGGGCGAAAGAACCCCGTATTGGCAAATATTGACGGCCAGTTAAGCCATTCATGCCA
GTAGGCGCGCGGACGAAAGTAAACCCACTGGTGATACCATTCGCGAGCCTCCGGATGACGACCGTAGTGA
TGAATCTCTCCTGGCGGGAACAGCAAAATATCACCCGGTCGGCAAACAAATTCTCGTCCCTGATTTTTCA
CCACCCCCTGACCGCGAATGGTGAGATTGAGAATATAACCTTTCATTCCCAGCGGTCGGTCGATAAAAAA
ATCGAGATAACCGTTGGCCTCAATCGGCGTTAAACCCGCCACCAGATGGGCATTAAACGAGTATCCCGGC
AGCAGGGGATCATTTTGCGCTTCAGCCATACTTTTCATACTCCCGCCATTCAGAGAAGAAACCAATTGTC
CATATTGCATCAGACATTGCCGTCACTGCGTCTTTTACTGGCTCTTCTCGCTAACCAAACCGGTAACCCC
GCTTATTAAAAGCATTCTGTAACAAAGCGGGACCAAAGCCATGACAAAAACGCGTAACAAAAGTGTCTAT
AATCACGGCAGAAAAGTCCACATTGATTATTTGCACGGCGTCACACTTTGCTATGCCATAGCATTTTTAT
CCATAAGATTAGCGGATCCTACCTGACGCTTTTTATCGCAACTCTCTACTGTTTCTCCATACCCGTTTTT
TGGGCTAACAGGAGGAATTAACCATGAGCCAGGATCTGGCGGCGCGTCAAGCGCTGATGACCGCGCGTAT
GAAAGCGGACTTCGTGTTCTTTCTGTTTGTTCTGTGGAAAGCGCTGAGCCTGCCGGTGCCGACCCGTTGC
CAGATCGATATGGCGAAGAAACTGAGCGCGGGTGACAACCGTCGTTTCATTCTGCAAGCGTTTCGTGGTA
TCGGCAAAAGCTTCATTACCTGCGCGTTTGTGGTTTGGAAGCTGTGGAACAACCCGGACCTGAAATTCAT
GATCGTTAGCGCGAGCAAGGAACGTGCGGATGCGAACAGCATCTTTATTAAGCGTATCATTGACCTGATG
CCGCAGCTGCAAGAGCTGAAGCCGAAACAGGGTCAACGTGATGCGGTGATCAGCTTCGACGTTGGTCCGG
CGAAACCGGATCACAGCCCGAGCGTGAAGAGCGTTGGTATTACCGGCCAACTGACCGGTAGCCGTGCGGA
CATCCTGATTGCGGACGATGTGGAAGTTCCGGGTAACAGCGCGACCCAAGCGGCGCGTGATCGTCTGAGC
GAGCTGGTGAAGGAATTTGACGCGATCCTGAAACCGGGTGGCACCGTTATTTACCTGGGTACCCCGCAGA
CCGAGATGACCCTGTACCGTCAACTGGAAGGTCGTGGCTATAGCACCACCATCTGGCCGGCGCGTTACCC
GCGTGATGAAAAGGACTGGAAAAGCTATGGTGATCGTCTGGCGCCGATGCTGCAAGCGGAGCTGGAAAGC
GACCCGGAGGGCTACTATTGGCTGCCGACCGATGAAGTGCGTTTCGACGATGAAGACCTGAAAGAGCGTG
AACTGAGCTACGGCAAGGCGGGCTTCGCGCTGCAATTTATGCTGAACCCGAACCTGGGTGATGCGGAAAA
GTATCCGCTGAAACTGCGTGACCTGATTGTGGCGGATCTGGACCCGGAGAGCAGCCCGATGGTTTACCAG
TGGCTGCCGAACCTGCAAAACAAACGTGACGATGTGCCGAACGTTGGTCTGATGGGCGACAGCTACCACA
CCTATCAGACCGTGGGTAGCGCGTTCAGCAGCTATACCCAAAAAATCCTGGTTATTGATCCGAGCGGTCG
TGGCAAGGACGAAACCGGTTACGCGGTGCTGTATCAGCTGAACGGCTACATCTTTGTTATGGAGGCGGGT
GGCATGCGTGGTGGCTATGAGGATAGCACCCTGGAAGCGCTGGCGAAGATCGGTCGTAAGTGGAAAGTGA
ACGAGTACGTTATTGAAGGCAACTTCGGTGACGGCATGTATCTGGAACTGTTTAAACCGGTGGCGGCGCG
TATTCACCCGGCGGCGGTGACCGAGGTTAAGAGCAAGGGTCAGAAGGAACTGCGTATCTGCGATGTTCTG
GAGCCGATTATGGGCAGCCACCGTCTGATCGTGAACAGCAGCACCATTGTTAGCGACTACCAGACCGCGG
CGGATAAAGACGGTGTGCGTAACCCGATCTACAGCCTGTTCTATCAAATGACCCGTATTAGCCGTGAGCG
TGGTGCGCTGGCGCATGACGATCGTCTGGATGCGCTGGCGATCGGCGTGCAGTTCTTTGTTGAAAGCATG
GCGAAGGACGCGGTGAAAGGCCAGCGTGAGGTTACCGAGGAATGGCTGGAGGAACAAATGGAAGATCCGA
AGAAAGGTTTTAAGAGCATTGAGACCGACTACTGGGCGAACGGCGTGCGTGTTCAGTTCAACACCGACGA
TGACCTGGGTCTGGGCAGCTATGTTCAATTTCACTAATGCCAGGCATCAAATTAAGCAGAAGGCCATCCT
GACGGATGGCCTTTTTGCGTTTCTACAAACTCTTTTGTTTATTTTTCTAAATACATTCAAATATGTATCC
GCTCATGAGACAATAACCCTGATAAATGCTTCAATAATATTGAAAAAGGAAGAGTATGAGTATTCAACAT
TTCCGTGTCGCCCTTATTCCCTTTTTTGCGGCATTTTGCCTTCCTGTTTTTGCTCACCCAGAAACGCTGG
TGAAAGTAAAAGATGCTGAAGATCAGTTGGGTGCACGAGTGGGTTACATCGAACTGGATCTCAACAGCGG
TAAGATCCTTGAGAGTTTTCGCCCCGAAGAACGTTTTCCAATGATGAGCACTTTTAAAGTTCTGCTATGT
GGCGCGGTATTATCCCGTGTTGACGCCGGGCAAGAGCAACTCGGTCGCCGCATACACTATTCTCAGAATG
ACTTGGTTGAGTACTCACCAGTCACAGAAAAGCATCTTACGGATGGCATGACAGTAAGAGAATTATGCAG
TGCTGCCATAACCATGAGTGATAACACTGCGGCCAACTTACTTCTGACAACGATCGGAGGACCGAAGGAG
CTAACCGCTTTTTTGCACAACATGGGGGATCATGTAACTCGCCTTGATCGTTGGGAACCGGAGCTGAATG
AAGCCATACCAAACGACGAGCGTGACACCACGATGCCTGTAGCAATGGCAACAACGTTGCGCAAACTATT
AACTGGCGAACTACTTACTCTAGCTTCCCGGCAACAATTAATAGACTGGATGGAGGCGGATAAAGTTGCA
GGACCACTTCTGCGCTCGGCCCTTCCGGCTGGCTGGTTTATTGCTGATAAATCTGGAGCCGGTGAGCGTG
GGTCTCGCGGTATCATTGCAGCACTGGGGCCAGATGGTAAGCCCTCCCGTATCGTAGTTATCTACACGAC
GGGGAGTCAGGCAACTATGGATGAACGAAATAGACAGATCGCTGAGATAGGTGCCTCACTGATTAAGCAT
TGGTAACTGTCAGACCAAGTTTACTCATATATACTTTAGATTGATTTAAAACTTCATTTTTAATTTAAAA
GGATCTAGGTGAAGATCCTTTTTGATAATCTCATGACCAAAATCCCTTAACGTGAGTTTTCGTTCCACTG
AGCGTCAGACCCCGTAGAAAAGATCAAAGGATCTTCTTGAGATCCTTTTTTTCTGCGCGTAATCTGCTGC
TTGCAAACAAAAAAACCACCGCTACCAGCGGTGGTTTGTTTGCCGGATCAAGAGCTACCAACTCTTTTTC
CGAAGGTAACTGGCTTCAGCAGAGCGCAGATACCAAATACTGTCCTTCTAGTGTAGCCGTAGTTAGGCCA
CCACTTCAAGAACTCTGTAGCACCGCCTACATACCTCGCTCTGCTAATCCTGTTACCAGTGGCTGCTGCC
AGTGGCGATAAGTCGTGTCTTACCGGGTTGGACTCAAGACGATAGTTACCGGATAAGGCGCAGCGGTCGG
GCTGAACGGGGGGTTCGTGCACACAGCCCAGCTTGGAGCGAACGACCTACACCGAACTGAGATACCTACA
GCGTGAGCTATGAGAAAGCGCCACGCTTCCCGAAGGGAGAAAGGCGGACAGGTATCCGGTAAGCGGCAGG
GTCGGAACAGGAGAGCGCACGAGGGAGCTTCCAGGGGGAAACGCCTGGTATCTTTATAGTCCTGTCGGGT
TTCGCCACCTCTGACTTGAGCGTCGATTTTTGTGATGCTCGTCAGGGGGGCGGAGCCTATGGAAAAACGC
CAGCAACGCGGCCTTTTTACGGTTCCTGGCCTTTTGCTGGCCTTTTGCTCACATGTTCTTTCCTGCGTTA
TCCCCTGATTCTGTGGATAACCGTATTACCGCCTTTGAGTGAGCTGATACCGCTCGCCGCAGCCGAACGA
CCGAGCGCAGCGAGTCAGTGAGCGAGGAAGCGGAAGAGCGCCTGATGCGGTATTTTCTCCTTACGCATCT
GTGCGGTATTTCACACCGCATATGGTGCACTCTCAGTACAATCTGCTCTGATGCCGCATAGTTAAGCCAG
TATACACTCCGCTATCGCTACGTGACTGGGTCATGGCTGCGCCCCGACACCCGCCAACACCCGCTGACGC
GCCCTGACGGGCTTGTCTGCTCCCGGCATCCGCTTACAGACAAGCTGTGACCGTCTCCGGGAGCTGCATG
TGTCAGAGGTTTTCACCGTCATCACCGAAACGCGCGAGGCAGCAGATCAATTCGCGCGCGAAGGCGAAGC
GGCATGCATAATGTGCCTGTCAAATGGACGAAGCAGGGATTCTGCAAACCCTATGCTACTCCGTCAAGCC
GTCAATTGTCTGATTCGTTACCAATTATGACAACTTGACGGCTACATCATTCACTTTTTCTTCACAACCG
GCACGGAACTCGCTCGGGCTGGCCCCGGTGCATT
